>Addgene plasmid #183871 | pODN-AAVS1-mR2-CAAX | addgene full sequence | sequence record 373475 | Addgene NGS Result
TTGAGATCCTTTTTTTCTGCGCGTAATCTGCTGCTTGCAAACAAAAAAACCACCGCTACCAGCGGTGGTT
TGTTTGCCGGATCAAGAGCTACCAACTCTTTTTCCGAAGGTAACTGGCTTCAGCAGAGCGCAGATACCAA
ATACTGTTCTTCTAGTGTAGCCGTAGTTAGGCCACCACTTCAAGAACTCTGTAGCACCGCCTACATACCT
CGCTCTGCTAATCCTGTTACCAGTGGCTGCTGCCAGTGGCGATAAGTCGTGTCTTACCGGGTTGGACTCA
AGACGATAGTTACCGGATAAGGCGCAGCGGTCGGGCTGAACGGGGGGTTCGTGCACACAGCCCAGCTTGG
AGCGAACGACCTACACCGAACTGAGATACCTACAGCGTGAGCTATGAGAAAGCGCCACGCTTCCCGAAGG
GAGAAAGGCGGACAGGTATCCGGTAAGCGGCAGGGTCGGAACAGGAGAGCGCACGAGGGAGCTTCCAGGG
GGAAACGCCTGGTATCTTTATAGTCCTGTCGGGTTTCGCCACCTCTGACTTGAGCGTCGATTTTTGTGAT
GCTCGTCAGGGGGGCGGAGCCTATGGAAAAACGCCAGCAACGCGGCCTTTTTACGGTTCCTGGCCTTTTG
CTGGCCTTTTGCTCACATGTTCTTTCCTGCGTTATCCCCTGATTCTGTGGATAACCGTATTACCGCCTTT
GAGTGAGCTGATACCGCTCGCCGCAGCCGAACGACCGAGCGCAGCGAGTCAGTGAGCGAGGAAGCGGAAG
AGCGCCCAATACGCAAACCGCCTCTCCCCGCGCGTTGGCCGATTCATTAATGCAGCTGGCACGACAGGTT
TCCCGACTGGAAAGCAATTGGCAGTGAGCGCAACGCAATTAATGTGAGTTAGCTCACTCATTAGGCACCC
CAGGCTTTACACTTTATGCTTCCGGCTCGTATAATGTGTGGAATTATGAGCGGATAATAATTTCACACAG
GAGGTTTAAACTTTAAACATGTCAAAAGAGACGTCTTTTGTTAAGAATGCTGAGGAACTTGCAAAGCAAA
AAATGGATGCTATTAACCCTGAACTTTCTTCAAAATTTAAATTTTTAATAAAATTCCTGTCTCAGTTTCC
TGAAGCTTGCTCTAAACCTCGTTCAAAAAAAATGCAGAATAAAGTTGGTCAAGAGGAACATATTGAATAT
TTAGCTCGTAGTTTTCATGAGAGTCGATTGCCAAGAAAACCCACGCCACCTACAACGGTTCCTGATGAGG
TGGTTAGCATAGTTCTTAATATAAGTTTTAATATACAGCCTGAAAATCTTGAGAGAATAAAAGAAGAACA
TCGATTTTCCATGGCAGCTGAGAATATTGTAGGAGATCTTCTAGAAAGATCTCAGTCTGGTCTATCTGCC
TGGCCCTGGCCATTGTCACTTTGCGCTGCCCTCCTCTCGCCCCGAGTGCCCTTGCTGTGCCGCCGGAACT
CTGCCCTCTAACGCTGCCGTCTCTCTCCTGAGTCCGGACCACTTTGAGCTCTACTGGCTTCTGCGCCGCC
TCTGGCCCACTGCTTCCCCTTCCCAGGCAGGTCCTGCTTTCTCTGACCTGCATTCTCTCCCCTGGGCCTG
TGCCGCTTTCTGTCTGCAGCTTGTGGTCTGGGTCACCTCTACGGCTGGCCCAGATCCTTCCCTGCCGCAT
CCTTCAGGTTCCGTCTTCCTCCACTCCCTCTTCCCCTTGCTCTCTGCTGTGTTGCTGCCCAAGGATGCTC
TTTCCGGAGCACTTCCTTCTCGGCGCTGCACCACGTGATGTCCTCTGAGCGGATCCTCCCCGTGTCTGGG
TCCTCTCCGGGCATCTCTCCTCCCTCACCCAACCCCATGCCGTCTTCACTCGCTGGGTTCCCTTTTCCTT
CTCCTTCTGGGGCCTGTGCCATCTCTCGTTTCTTAGGATGGCCTTCTCCGACGGATGTCTCCCTTGCGTC
CCGCCTCCCCTTCTTGTAGGCCTGCATCATCACCGTTTTTCTGGACAACCCCAAAGTACCCCGTCTCCCT
GGCTTTAGCCACCTCTCCATCCTCTTGCTTTCTTTGCCTGGACACCCCGTTCTCCTGTGGATTCGGGTCA
CCTCTCACCCCTTTCATTTGGGCAGCTCCCCTACCCCCCTTACCTCTCTAGTCTGTGCTAGCTCTTCCAG
CCCCCTGTCATGGCATCTTCCAGGGGTCCGAGAGCTCAGCTAGTCTTCTTCCTCCAACCCGGGCCCCTAT
GTCCACTTCAGGACAGCATGTTTGCTGCCTCCAGGGATCCTGTGTCCCCGAGCTGGGACCACCTTATATT
CCCAGGGCCGGTTAATGTGGCTCTGGTTCTGGGTACTTTTATCTGTCCCCTCGACCACACAGTGGGGCCT
AGTAATCAATTACGGGGTCATTAGTTCATAGCCCATATATGGAGTTCCGCGTTACATAACTTACGGTAAA
TGGCCCGCCTGGCTGACCGCCCAACGACCCCCGCCCATTGACGTCAATAATGACGTATGTTCCCATAGTA
ACGCCAATAGGGACTTTCCATTGACGTCAATGGGTGGAGTATTTACGGTAAACTGCCCACTTGGCAGTAC
ATCAAGTGTATCATATGCCAAGTACGCCCCCTATTGACGTCAATGACGGTAAATGGCCCGCCTGGCATTA
TGCCCAGTACATGACCTTATGGGACTTTCCTACTTGGCAGTACATCTACGTATTAGTCATCGCTATTACC
ATGGTGATGCGGTTTTGGCAGTACATCAATGGGCGTGGATAGCGGTTTGACTCACGGGGATTTCCAAGTC
TCCACCCCATTGACGTCAATGGGAGTTTGTTTTGGCACCAAAATCAACGGGACTTTCCAAAATGTCGTAA
CAACTCCGCCCCATTGACGCAAATGGGCGGTAGGCGTGTACGGTGGGAGGTCTATATAAGCAGAGCTGGT
TTAGTGAACCGTCAGATCCGCTAGCGCTACCGGACTCAGATCTCGAGCTCAAGCTTCGAATTCTGCAGTC
GACGGTACCGCGGGCCCGGGATCCACCGGTCGCCACCATGGTGTCTAAGGGCGAAGAGCTGATCAAGGAA
AATATGCGTATGAAGGTGGTCATGGAAGGTTCGGTCAACGGCCACCAATTCAAATGCACAGGTGAAGGAG
AAGGCAATCCGTACATGGGAACTCAAACCATGAGGATCAAAGTCATCGAGGGAGGACCCCTGCCATTTGC
CTTTGACATTCTTGCCACGTCGTTCATGTATGGCAGCCGTACTTTTATCAAGTACCCGAAAGGCATTCCT
GATTTCTTTAAACAGTCCTTTCCTGAGGGTTTTACTTGGGAAAGAGTTACGAGATACGAAGATGGTGGAG
TCGTCACCGTCATGCAGGACACCAGCCTTGAGGATGGCTGTCTCGTTTACCACGTCCAAGTCAGAGGGGT
AAACTTTCCCTCCAATGGTCCCGTGATGCAGAAGAAAACCAAGGGTTGGGAGCCTAATACAGAGATGATG
TATCCAGCAGATGGTGGTCTGAGGGGATACACTCATATGGCACTGAAAGTTGATGGTGGTGGCCATCTGT
CTTGCTCTTTCGTAACAACTTACAGGTCAAAAAAGACCGTCGGGAACATCAAGATGCCCGGTATCCATGC
CGTTGATCACCGCCTGGAAAGGTTAGAGGAAAGTGACAATGAAATGTTCGTAGTACAACGCGAACACGCA
GTTGCCAAGTTCGCCGGGCTTGGTGGTGGGATGGACGAGCTGTACAAGTCCGGACTCAGATCTCGAGCTC
AAGCTTCGAATTCAAAGATGAGCAAAGATGGTAAAAAGAAGAAAAAGAAGTCAAAGACAAAGTGTGTAAT
TATGTAAAGCGGCCGCGACTCTAGATCATAATCAGCCATACCACATTTGTAGAGGTTTTACTTGCTTTAA
AAAACCTCCCACACCTCCCCCTGAACCTGAAACATAAAATGAATGCAATTGTTGTTGTTAACTTGTTTAT
TGCAGCTTATAATGGTTACAAATAAAGCAATAGCATCACAAATTTCACAAATAAAGCATTTTTTTCACTG
CATTCTAGTTGTGGTTTGTCCAAACTCATCAATGTATCTTAAGGCGTAAATTGTAAGCGTTAATATTTTG
TTAAAATTCGCGTTAAATTTTACTAGGGACAGGCTTAGTGACAGAAAAGCCCCATCCTTAGGCCTCCTCC
TTCCTAGTCTCCTGATATTGGGTCTAACCCCCACCTCCTGTTAGGCAGATTCCTTATCTGGTGACACACC
CCCATTTCCTGGAGCCATCTCTCTCCTTGCCAGAACCTCTAAGGTTTGCTTACGATGGAGCCAGAGAGGA
TCCTGGGAGGGAGAGCTTGGCAGGGGGTGGGAGGGAAGGGGGGGATGCGTGACCTGCCCGGTTCTCAGTG
GCCACCCTGCGCTACCCTCTCCCAGAACCTGAGCTGCTCTGACGCGGCTGTCTGGTGCGTTTCACTGATC
CTGGTGCTGCAGCTTCCTTACACTTCCCAAGAGGAGAAGCAGTTTGGAAAAACAAAATCAGAATAAGTTG
GTCCTGAGTTCTAACTTTGGCTCTTCACCTTTCTAGTCCCCAATTTATATTGTTCCTCCGTGCGTCAGTT
TTACCTGTGAGATAAGGCCAGTAGCCAGCCCCGTCCTGGCAGGGCTGTGGTGAGGAGGGGGGTGTCCGTG
TGGAAAACTCCCTTTGTGAGAATGGTGCGTCCTAGGTGTTCACCAGGTCGTGGCCGCCTCTACTCCCTTT
CTCTTTCTCCATCCTTCTTTCCTTAAAGAGTCCCCAGTGCTATCTGGGACATATTCCTCCGCCCAGAGCA
GGGTCCCGCTTCCCTAAGGCCCTGCTCTGGGCTTCTGGGTTTGAGTCCTTGGCAAGCCCAGGAGAGGCGC
TCAGGCTTCCCTGTCCCCCTTCCTCGTCCACCATCTCATGCCCCTGGCTCTCCTGCCCCTTCCCTACAGG
GGTTCCTGGCTCTGCTCTTCAGACTGAGCCCCGTTCCCCTGCATCCCCGTTCCCCTGCATCCCCCAGAGG
CCCCAGGCCACCTACTTGGCCTGGACCCCACGAGAGGCCACCCCAGCCCTGTCTACCAGGCTGCCTTTTG
GGTGGATTCTCCTCCAACTGTGGGGATCTTGCTGAAAAACTCGAGCCATCCGGAAGATCTGGCGGCCGCT
CTCCCTATAGTGAGTCGTATTACGCCGGATGGATATGGTGTTCAGGCACAAGTGTTAAAGCAGTTGATTT
TATTCACTATGATGAAAAAAACAATGAATGGAACCTGCTCCAAGTTAAAAATAGAGATAATACCGAAAAC
TCATCGAGTAGTAAGATTAGAGATAATACAACAATAAAAAAATGGTTTAGAACTTACTCACAGCGTGATG
CTACTAATTGGGACAATTTTCCAGATGAAGTATCATCTAAGAATTTAAATGAAGAAGACTTCAGAGCTTT
TGTTAAAAATTATTTGGCAAAAATAATATAATTCGGCTGCAGGGGCGGCCTCGTGATACGCCTATTTTTA
TAGGTTAATGTCATGATAATAATGGTTTCTTAGACGTCAGGTGGCACTTTTCGGGGAAATGTGCGCGGAA
CCCCTATTTGTTTATTTTTCTAAATACATTCAAATATGTATCCGCTCATGAGACAATAACCCTGATAAAT
GCTTCAATAATATTGAAAAAGGAAGAGTATGAGTATTCAACATTTCCGTGTCGCCCTTATTCCCTTTTTT
GCGGCATTTTGCCTTCCTGTTTTTGCTCACCCAGAAACGCTGGTGAAAGTAAAAGATGCTGAAGATCAGT
TGGGTGCACGAGTGGGTTACATCGAACTGGATCTCAACAGCGGTAAGATCCTTGAGAGTTTTCGCCCCGA
AGAACGTTTTCCAATGATGAGCACTTTTAAAGTTCTGCTATGTGGCGCGGTATTATCCCGTATTGACGCC
GGGCAAGAGCAACTCGGTCGCCGCATACACTATTCTCAGAATGACTTGGTTGAGTACTCACCAGTCACAG
AAAAGCATCTTACGGATGGCATGACAGTAAGAGAATTATGCAGTGCTGCCATAACCATGAGTGATAACAC
TGCGGCCAACTTACTTCTGACAACGATCGGAGGACCGAAGGAGCTAACCGCTTTTTTGCACAACATGGGG
GATCATGTAACTCGCCTTGATCGTTGGGAACCGGAGCTGAATGAAGCCATACCAAACGACGAGCGTGACA
CCACGATGCCTGTAGCAATGGCAACAACGTTGCGCAAACTATTAACTGGCGAACTACTTACTCTAGCTTC
CCGGCAACAATTAATAGACTGGATGGAGGCGGATAAAGTTGCAGGACCACTTCTGCGCTCGGCCCTTCCG
GCTGGCTGGTTTATTGCTGATAAATCTGGAGCCGGTGAGCGTGGGTCTCGCGGTATCATTGCAGCACTGG
GGCCAGATGGTAAGCCCTCCCGTATCGTAGTTATCTACACGACGGGGAGTCAGGCAACTATGGATGAACG
AAATAGACAGATCGCTGAGATAGGTGCCTCACTGATTAAGCATTGGTAACTGTCAGACCAAGTTTACTCA
TATATACTTTAGATTGATTTAAAACTTCATTTTTAATTTAAAAGGATCTAGGTGAAGATCCTTTTTGATA
ATCTCATGACCAAAATCCCTTAACGTGAGTTTTCGTTCCACTGAGCGTCAGACCCCGTAGAAAAGATCAA
AGGATCTTC
Features (pLannotate 1.2.2; 19 found; start..end, strand, type, name):
      1..589     +  rep_origin     ori: high-copy-number ColE1/pMB1/pBR322/pUC origin of replication
    772..855     +  CDS            lacI (fragment): lac repressor; lacI; The lac repressor binds to the lac operator to inhibit transcription in E. coli. This inhibition can be relieved by adding lactose or isopropyl-β-D-thiogalactopyranoside (IPTG).
    880..901     +  protein_bind   CAP binding site: CAP binding activates transcription in the presence of cAMP. E. coli catabolite activator protein
    916..946     +  promoter       lac UV5 promoter: E. coli lac promoter with an "up" mutation
    999..1379    +  CDS            eco47IR (fragment): T2E7_ECOLX - Protein predicted: Swiss-Prot protein existence level 4. Recognizes the double-stranded sequence GGWCC and cleaves after G-1. From Escherichia coli.
   1575..2378    +  misc_feature   HA-L: left homology arm from the adeno-associated virus integration site (AAVS1) within intron 1 of the human PPP1R12C gene
   2430..2733    +  enhancer       CMV enhancer: human cytomegalovirus immediate early enhancer
   2734..2937    +  promoter       CMV promoter: human cytomegalovirus (CMV) immediate early promoter
   2960..3040    +  misc_feature   MCS: multiple cloning site
   3048..3758    +  CDS            mRuby2: mRuby2 is a basic (constitutively fluorescent) red fluorescent protein published in 2012, derived from Entacmaea quadricolor. It has moderate acid sensitivity.
   3759..3793    +  misc_feature   MCS (fragment): multiple cloning site
   3794..3857    +  CDS            K-Ras (fragment): human small GTPase proto-oncoprotein
   3874..3957    +  CDS            large T antigen (fragment): large T antigen from SV40 (simian virus 40)
   3980..4101    +  polyA_signal   SV40 poly(A) signal: SV40 polyadenylation signal
   4108..4151    -  rep_origin     M13 ori (fragment): M13 bacteriophage origin of replication; arrow indicates direction of (+) strand synthesis
   4330..4859    +  misc_feature   HA-R: right homology arm from the adeno-associated virus integration site (AAVS1) within intron 1 of the human PPP1R12C gene
   5184..5202    -  promoter       T7 promoter: promoter for bacteriophage T7 RNA polymerase
   5594..5698    +  promoter       AmpR promoter: bla
   5699..6559    +  CDS            AmpR: β-lactamase; bla; confers resistance to ampicillin, carbenicillin, and related antibiotics
