[The description below was written by a language model from this plasmid's Addgene catalogue record and pLannotate feature annotations shown in this document.]
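Description:
pODN-AAVS1-mR2-CAAX is a 6.7 kb CRISPR/Cas9 donor (repair template) plasmid built in the pJET1.2 cloning backbone. It is designed to place a constitutive mRuby2-CAAX expression cassette into the AAVS1 safe-harbour locus of human cells. The plasmid is maintained in E. coli at high copy through a ColE1/pUC-type origin and is selected with ampicillin via the β-lactamase gene. Remnants of the pJET1.2 positive-selection system are also annotated: a lac UV5 promoter, a fragment of the eco47IR lethal gene that is disrupted by insert cloning, and a T7 promoter.

The roughly 3.8 kb insert is flanked by left and right homology arms from the AAVS1 site in intron 1 of human PPP1R12C. These arms direct homology-directed repair after Cas9 cleavage of the locus. According to the record, the arms carry point mutations that remove the sgRNA target site, so neither the donor nor the correctly edited allele should be cut. Between the arms, the CMV enhancer and promoter drive the red fluorescent protein mRuby2. It is joined through a short linker derived from a multiple cloning site to a C-terminal fragment of K-Ras, which supplies the CAAX motif. This motif is prenylated and anchors the fluorophore to the plasma membrane. An SV40 polyadenylation signal terminates the transcript.

No mammalian drug-selection marker is annotated within the cassette. The guide RNA and Cas9 are not encoded on this plasmid and must come from elsewhere. The construct is intended for generating human cell lines that stably express a red membrane marker, and the associated work concerns imaging of cytokinesis in mammalian cells.
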