Addgene plasmid #183871: pODN-AAVS1-mR2-CAAX
Purpose: Repair template for the stable expression of a mRuby2-CAAX fusion in human cells using CRISPR/Cas9.
Depositing lab: Alisa Piekny. Depositing organization: Concordia University. Publication: Cytokinetic diversity in mammalian cells is revealed by the characterization of endogenous anillin, Ect2 and RhoA. Husser MC, Ozugergin I, Resta T, Martin VJJ, Piekny AJ. Open Biol. 2022 Nov;12(11):220247. doi: 10.1098/rsob.220247. Epub 2022 Nov 23. PubMed 36416720.
Backbone
  Vector backbone: pJET1.2
  Backbone manufacturer: Thermo Fischer Scientific
  Backbone size w/o insert (bp): 2974
  Total vector size (bp): 6729
  Vector type: Mammalian Expression, CRISPR ; Donor template
Growth in bacteria
  Bacterial resistance: Ampicillin, 100 μg/mL
  Growth temperature: 37°C
  Growth strain: DH5alpha
  Copy number: High Copy
Gene/Insert
  Gene/Insert name: AAVS1 homology arms with CMV-driven mRuby2-CAAX fusion (alt name: AAVS1)
  Species: H. sapiens (human)
  Insert size (bp): 3755
  Mutation: Homology arms contain point mutations to remove the sgRNA target site
  Entrez Gene: AAVS1 (a.k.a. AAV)
  Promoter: CMV
  Tag / fusion protein: mRuby2-CAAX
  Cloning method: Unknown
  Sequencing primers: 5′ CAACTGCTTTAACACTTGTGCCTG; 3′ GTTCCTGATGAGGTGGTTAGCATAG
Terms and licenses: Academic/Nonprofit Terms; Industry Terms: Not Available to Industry
How to cite: pODN-AAVS1-mR2-CAAX was a gift from Alisa Piekny (Addgene plasmid # 183871 ; http://n2t.net/addgene:183871 ; RRID:Addgene_183871)
